Addgene plasmid #57220: PS-CFP2-Clathrin-15
Purpose: Localization: Clathrin Vesicles, Excitation: 400 / 490, Emission: 468 / 511
Depositing lab: Michael Davidson. Depositing organization: Florida State University, Tallahassee.
Backbone
  Vector backbone: PS-CFP2
  Backbone size w/o insert (bp): 4750
  Vector type: Mammalian Expression
  Selectable markers: Neomycin (select with G418)
Growth in bacteria
  Bacterial resistance: Kanamycin, 50 μg/mL
  Growth temperature: 37°C
  Growth strain: DH5alpha
  Copy number: High Copy
Gene/Insert
  Gene/Insert name: Clathrin (alt name: NM_001834.2)
  Species: H. sapiens (human)
  Entrez Gene: CLTB (a.k.a. LCB)
  Promoter: CMV
  Tag / fusion protein: PS-CFP2
  Cloning method: Unknown
  Sequencing primers: 5′ CMV-F; 3′ SV40pA-R
Terms and licenses: Academic/Nonprofit Terms; Industry Terms
Depositor comments: Also includes XhoI vector and mPS-CFP2. Excitation = 400 / 490; Emission = 468 / 511
How to cite: PS-CFP2-Clathrin-15 was a gift from Michael Davidson (Addgene plasmid # 57220 ; http://n2t.net/addgene:57220 ; RRID:Addgene_57220)
