[The description below was written by a language model from this plasmid's Addgene catalogue record.]
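Description:
PS-CFP2-Clathrin-15 is a mammalian expression plasmid built on a PS-CFP2 backbone of about 4.75 kb (excluding the insert). It is designed to label clathrin-coated vesicles in living cells with a photoswitchable fluorescent protein. It is maintained as a high-copy plasmid in E. coli under kanamycin selection. It also carries a neomycin resistance marker, so transfected mammalian cells can be selected with G418 if stable lines are wanted. The record does not list the origin of replication or provide a feature table, so the detailed layout of the backbone is not documented here.

The payload is human clathrin light chain B (CLTB, also known as LCB) expressed from the CMV promoter as a fusion with PS-CFP2. The listed sequencing primers imply an SV40 polyadenylation signal downstream of the cassette. The name suggests that PS-CFP2 lies at the N-terminus of clathrin with a 15-residue linker between them, but the record states neither the tag orientation nor the linker length explicitly, and the cloning method is given as unknown.

PS-CFP2 is a photoswitchable protein. The paired spectral values in the record (excitation 400/490 nm, emission 468/511 nm) correspond to its initial cyan state and its green state after photoconversion. Because the light chain is incorporated into clathrin coats, the fusion marks coated pits and vesicles. A selected subpopulation can then be optically highlighted, which supports tracking of clathrin dynamics, endocytic trafficking studies and photoactivation-based imaging. A depositor comment also mentions an XhoI vector and mPS-CFP2, without further explanation.
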