>Addgene plasmid #57220 | PS-CFP2-Clathrin-15 | depositor partial sequence | sequence record 88359 | insert sequence
CAGGTTTATTGACGTCAGATCCGCTAGCGCTACCGGTCGCCACCATGAGCAAGGGCGCCGAGCTGTTCAC
CGGCATCGTGCCCATCCTGATCGAGCTGAATGGCGATGTGAATGGCCACAAGTTCAGCGTGAGCGGCGAG
GGCGAGGGCGATGCCACCTACGGCAAGCTGACCCTGAAGTTCATCTGCACCACCGGCAAGCTGCCTGTGC
CCTGGCCCACCCTGGTGGCCACCCTGAGCTACGGCGTGCAGTGCTTCTCACGCTACCCCGATCACATGAA
GCAGCACGACTTCTTCAAGAGCGCCATGCCTGAGGGCTACATCCAGGAGCGCACCATCTTCTTCGAGGAT
GACGGCAACTACAAGACGCGCGCCGAGGTGAAGTTCGAGGGCGATACCCTGGTGAGTCGCATCGAGCTGA
CCGGCACTGATTTCAAGGAGGATGGCAACATCCTGGGCAATAAGATGGAGTACAACTACAACGCCACCAA
TGTGTACATCGTGGCCGACAAGGCCAGGAATGGCATCAAGGTGAACTTCAAGGTCCGCCACAACATCAAG
GATGGCAGCGTGCAGCTGGCCGACCACTACCAGCAGAATACCCCCATCGGCGATGGCCCTGTGCTGCTGC
CCGATAACCACTACCTGTCCACCCAGAGCGCCCTGTCCAAGGACCCCAACGAGAAGCGCGATCACATGAT
CTACCTCGAGTTCGTGACCGCCGCCGCCATCACCCACGGCATGGATGAGCTGTACAAGTCCGGACTCAGA
TCTCGAGCTCAAGCTTCGAATTCTGCAGTCGACATGGCTGATGACTTTGGCTTCTTCTCGTCGTCGGAGA
GTGGTGCCCCGGAGGCGGCGGAGGAGGACCCGGCGGCCGCCTTCCTGGCCCAGCAGGAGAGCGAGATTGC
AGGCATAGAGAACGACGAGGGCTTCGGGGCACCTGCCGGCAGCCATGCGGCCCCCGCACAGCCGGGCCCC
ACGAGTGGGGCTGGTTCTGAGGACATGGGGACCACAGTCAATGGAGATGTGTTTCAGGAGGCCAACGGTC
CTGCTGATGGCTACGCAGCCATTGCCCAGGCTGACAGGCTGACCCAGGAGCCTGAGAGCATCCGCAAGTG
GCGAGAGGAGCAGAGGAAACGGCTGCAAGAGCTGGATGCTGCATCTAAGGTCACGGAACAGGAATGGCGG
GAGAAGGCCAAGAAGGACCTGGAGGAGTGGAACCAGCGCCAGAGTGAACAAGTAGAGAAGAACAAGATCA
ACAACCGGGCATCCGAGGAGGCTTTCGTGAAGGAATCCAAGGAGGAGACCCCAGGCACAGAGTGGGAGAA
GGTGGCCCAGCTATGTGACTTCAACCCCAAGAGCAGCAAGCAGTGCAAAGATGTGTCCCGCCTGCGCTCG
GTGCTCATGTCCCTGAAGCAGACGCCACTGTCCCGCTAGGGATCCACCGGATCTAGATAACTGATCATAA
ATTCAGGCCCCCCAT
