>Addgene plasmid #57220 | PS-CFP2-Clathrin-15 | addgene partial sequence | sequence record 141630 | sREACh-F 5'-gaccccaacgagaagcgcg-3'
GCCGCCGCCATCACCCACGGCATGGATGAGCTGTACAAGTCCGGACTCAGATCTCGAGCTCAAGCTTCGA
ATTCTGCAGTCGACATGGCTGATGACTTTGGCTTCTTCTCGTCGTCGGAGAGTGGTGCCCCGGAGGCGGC
GGAGGAGGACCCGGCGGCCGCCTTCCTGGCCCAGCAGGAGAGCGAGATTGCAGGCATAGAGAACGACGAG
GGCTTCGGGGCACCTGCCGGCAGCCATGCGGCCCCCGCACAGCCGGGCCCCACGAGTGGGGCTGGTTCTG
AGGACATGGGGACCACAGTCAATGGAGATGTGTTTCAGGAGGCCAACGGTCCTGCTGATGGCTACGCAGC
CATTGCCCAGGCTGACAGGCTGACCCAGGAGCCTGAGAGCATCCGCAAGTGGCGAGAGGAGCAGAGGAAA
CGGCTGCAAGAGCTGGATGCTGCATCTAAGGTCACGGAACAGGAATGGCGGGAGAAGGCCAAGAAGGACC
TGGAGGAGTGGAACCAGCGCCAGAGTGAACAAGTAGAGAAGAACAAGATCAACAACCGGGCATCCGAGGA
GGCTTTCGTGAAGGAATCCAAGGAGGAGACCCCAGGCACAGAGTGGGAGAAGGTGGCCCAGCTATGTGAC
TTCAACCCCAAGAGCAGCAAGCAGTGCAAAGATGTGTCCCGCCTGCGCTCGGTGCTCATGTCCCTGAAGC
AGACGCCACTGTCCCGCTAGGGATCCACCGGATCTAGATAACTGATCATAATCAGCCATACCACATTTGT
AGAGGTTTTACTTGCTTTAAAAAACCTCCCACACCTCCCCCTGAACCTGAAACATAAAATGAATGCAATT
GTTGTTGTTAACTTGTTTA
